>Addgene plasmid #68456 | TOPO UBC | addgene partial sequence | sequence record 152850 | ccdb-rev 5'-ATATGCACCACCGGGTAAAG-3'
ACGTGCACTGGCCAGGGGGATCACCATCCGTCGCCCCGGCGTGTCAATAATATCACTCTGTACATCCACA
AACAGACGATAACGGCTCTCTCTTTTATAGGTGTAAACCTTAAACTGCCGTACGTATAGGCTGCGCAACT
GTTGGGAAGGGCGATCGGTGCGGGCCTCTTCGCTATTACGCCAGCTGGCGAAAGGGGGATGTGCTGCAAG
GCGATTAAGTTGGGTAACGCCAGGGTTTTCCCAGTCACGACGTTGTAAAACGACGGCCAGTGAATTGTAA
TACGACTCACTATAGGGCGAATTGGGCCCTCTAGATGCATGCTCGAGCGGCCGCCAGTGTGATGGATATC
TGCAGAATTCCAGCACACTGGCGGCCGTTACTAGTGGATCCCGCTTAAGCTGTAGCGCTAATGTCGGGTC
CTAGCGCGTTAGCTTCGTCTAACAAAAAAGCCAAAAACGGCCAGAATTTAGCGGACAATTTACTAGTCTA
ACACTGAAAATTACATATTGACCCAAATGATTACATTTCAAAAGGTGCCTAAAAAACTTCACAAAACACA
CTCGCCAACCCCGAGCGCATAGTTCAAAACCGGAGCTTCAGCTACTTAAGAAGATAGGTACATAAAACCG
ACCAAAGAAACTGACGCCTCACTTATCCCTCCCCTCACCAGAGGTCCGGCGCCTGTCGATTCAGGAGAGC
CTACCCTAGGCCCGAACCCTGCGTCCTGCGACGGAGAAAAGCCTACCGCACACCTACCGGCAGGTGGCCC
CACCCTGCATTATAAGCCAACAGAACGGGTGACGTCACGACACGACGAGGGCGCGCGCTCCCAAAGGTAC
GGGTGCACTGCCCAACGGCACCGCCATAACTGCCGCCCCCGCAACAGACGACAAACCGAGTTCTCCAGTC
AGTGACAAACTTCACGTCAGGGTCCCCAGATGGTGCCCCAGCCCATCTCACCCGAATAAGAGCTTTCCCG
CATTAGCGAAGGCCTCAAGACCTTGGGTTCTTGCCGCCCACCATGCCCCCCACCTTGTTT
