>Addgene plasmid #68456 | TOPO UBC | addgene partial sequence | sequence record 152852 | M13pUC-Rev 5'-AGCGGATAACAATTTCACACAGG-3'
ATTACGCCAAGCTATTTAGGTGACACTATAGAATACTCAAGCTATGCATCAAGCTTGGTACCGAGCTCGG
ATCAGTGTGAGGGAGTGTAAAGCTGGTTTGATCTGGCCTCCGCGCCGGGTTTTGGCGCCTCCCGCGGGCG
CCCCCCTCCTCACGGCGAGCGCTGCCACGTCAGACGAAGGGCGCAGCGAGCGTCCTGATCCTTCCGCCCG
GACGCTCAGGACAGCGGCCCGCTGCTCATAAGACTCGGCCTTAGAACCCCAGTATCAGCAGAAGGACATT
TTAGGACGGGACTTGGGTGACTCTAGGGCACTGGTTTTCTTTCCAGAGAGCGGAACAGGCGAGGAAAAGT
AGTCCCTTCTCGGCGATTCTGCGGAGGGATCTCCGTGGGGCGGTGAACGCCGATGATTATATAAGGACGC
GCCGGGTGTGGCACAGCTAGTTCCGTCGCAGCCGGGATTTGGGTCGCGGTTCTTGTTTGTGGATCGCTGT
GATCGTCACTTGGTGAGTAGCGGGCTGCTGGGCTGGCCGGGGCTTTCGTGGCCGCCGGGCCGCTCGGTGG
GACGGAAGCGTGTGGAGAGACCGCCAAGGGCTGTAGTCTGGGTCCGCGAGCAAGGTTGCCCTGAACTGGG
GGTTGGGGGGAGCGCAGCAAAATGGCGGCTGTTCCCGAGTCTTGAATGGAAGACGCTTGTGAGGCGGGCT
GTGAGGTCGTTGAAACAAGGTGGGGGGCATGGTGGGCGGCAAGAACCCAAGGTCTTGAGGCCTTCGCTAA
TGCGGGAAAGCTCTTATTCGGGTGAGATGGGCTGGGGCACCATCTGGGGACCCTGACGTGAAGTTTGTCA
CTGACTGGAGAACTCGGTTTGTCGTCTGTTGCGGGGGCGGCAGTTATGGCGGTGCCGTTGGGCAGTGCAC
CCGTACCTTTGGGAGCGCGCGCCCTCGTCGTGTCGTGACGTCACCCGTTCTGTTGGCTTATAATGCAGGG
TGGGGCCACCTGCCGGTAGGTGTGCGGTAGGCTTTTCTCCGTCGCAGGACGCAGGGTTCGGGCCTAGGGT
A
