[The description below was written by a language model from this plasmid's Addgene catalogue record.]
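Description:
TOPO UBC is a bacterial cloning plasmid that stores the human ubiquitin C (UBC) promoter as a reusable module for the GMAP modular assembly platform. It is built on a backbone recorded as "TOPO 1-4" (about 3.5 kb without insert), is propagated in E. coli, and is selected with kanamycin. The record does not state the origin of replication, lists the copy number as unknown, and includes no feature table, so the finer layout of the backbone cannot be described here.

The insert is a fragment of roughly 1.2 kb carrying the human UBC promoter, introduced by Gibson cloning. The UBC promoter is a widely used constitutive Pol II promoter that gives moderate, broadly distributed expression in mammalian cells. Although the catalogue purpose line speaks of "expressing UBC" and lists Plac as the promoter, the insert is a promoter element rather than the ubiquitin C coding sequence. The Plac entry most likely reflects the lac promoter found in TOPO-type backbones next to the cloning site, not a functional driver of a gene product.

The stated use is to generate a GMAP-compatible promoter part. In this role the plasmid acts as a sequence-verified donor or template from which the UBC promoter, presumably flanked by the platform's standardized assembly sequences, can be taken and joined to other modules such as coding sequences and vector backbones. The "1-4" in the backbone name may refer to the flanking assembly sites that set the module's position, but the record does not explain this.
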