Addgene plasmid #68456: TOPO UBC
Purpose: TOPO construct expressing UBC for generation of GMAP-compatible promoter
Depositing lab: Tyler Jacks. Depositing organization: Massachusetts Institute of Technology. Publication: A Modular Assembly Platform for Rapid Generation of DNA Constructs. Akama-Garren EH, Joshi NS, Tammela T, Chang GP, Wagner BL, Lee DY, Rideout Iii WM, Papagiannakopoulos T, Xue W, Jacks T. Sci Rep. 2016 Feb 18;6:16836. doi: 10.1038/srep16836. PubMed 26887506.
Backbone
  Vector backbone: TOPO 1-4
  Backbone size w/o insert (bp): 3519
  Vector type: Bacterial Expression ; GMAP
Growth in bacteria
  Bacterial resistance: Kanamycin, 50 μg/mL
  Growth temperature: 37°C
  Growth strain: Stbl3
  Copy number: Unknown
Gene/Insert
  Gene/Insert name: Ubiquitin C Promoter (alt name: UBC)
  Species: H. sapiens (human)
  Insert size (bp): 1217
  Entrez Gene: UBC (a.k.a. HMG20)
  Promoter: Plac
  Cloning method: Gibson Cloning
  Sequencing primers: 5′ GATCAGTGTGAGGGAGTGTAAAGCTGGTTT; 3′ CCGCTTAAGCTGTAGCGCTAATGTCGGGTC
Terms and licenses: Academic/Nonprofit Terms; Industry Terms: Not Available to Industry
How to cite: TOPO UBC was a gift from Tyler Jacks (Addgene plasmid # 68456 ; http://n2t.net/addgene:68456 ; RRID:Addgene_68456)
