LOCUS       Exported 4794 bp ds-DNA circular SYN 13-MAY-2021
DEFINITION  TOPO construct expressing UBC for generation of GMAP-compatible
            promoter.
ACCESSION   .
VERSION     .
KEYWORDS    TOPO UBC
SOURCE      synthetic DNA construct
  ORGANISM  synthetic DNA construct
REFERENCE   1 (bases 1 to 4794)
  AUTHORS   Akama-Garren EH, Joshi NS, Tammela T, Chang GP, Wagner BL, Lee DY,
            Rideout Iii WM, Papagiannakopoulos T, Xue W, Jacks T
  TITLE     A Modular Assembly Platform for Rapid Generation of DNA Constructs.
  JOURNAL   Sci Rep. 2016 Feb 18;6:16836. doi: 10.1038/srep16836.
  PUBMED    26887506
REFERENCE   2 (bases 1 to 4794)
  AUTHORS   .
  TITLE     Direct Submission
  JOURNAL   Exported May 13, 2021 from SnapGene Server 1.1.58
            http://www.snapgene.com
FEATURES             Location/Qualifiers
     source          1..4794
                     /organism="synthetic DNA construct"
                     /mol_type="other DNA"
     protein_bind    107..128
                     /label=CAP binding site
                     /bound_moiety="E. coli catabolite activator protein"
                     /note="CAP binding activates transcription in the presence
                     of cAMP."
     promoter        143..173
                     /label=lac promoter
                     /note="promoter for the E. coli lac operon"
     protein_bind    181..197
                     /label=lac operator
                     /bound_moiety="lac repressor encoded by lacI"
                     /note="The lac repressor binds to the lac operator to
                     inhibit transcription in E. coli. This inhibition can be
                     relieved by adding lactose or
                     isopropyl-beta-D-thiogalactopyranoside (IPTG)."
     primer_bind     186..208
                     /label=M13/pUC Reverse
                     /note="In lacZ gene"
     primer_bind     205..221
                     /label=M13 rev
                     /note="common sequencing primer, one of multiple similar
                     variants"
     primer_bind     205..221
                     /label=M13 Reverse
                     /note="In lacZ gene. Also called M13-rev"
     promoter        239..257
                     /label=SP6 promoter
                     /note="promoter for bacteriophage SP6 RNA polymerase"
     primer_bind     239..256
                     /label=SP6
                     /note="SP6 promoter, forward primer"
     promoter        330..1541
                     /label=UbC promoter
                     /note="human ubiquitin C promoter"
     primer_bind     1378..1397
                     /label=hUBCpro-F
                     /note="Human Ubiquitin C (UbC) promoter, forward primer"
     primer_bind     complement(1681..1700)
                     /label=T7
                     /note="T7 promoter, forward primer"
     promoter        complement(1682..1700)
                     /label=T7 promoter
                     /note="promoter for bacteriophage T7 RNA polymerase"
     primer_bind     complement(1707..1724)
                     /label=M13 Forward
                     /note="In lacZ gene. Also called M13-F20 or M13 (-21)
                     Forward"
     primer_bind     complement(1707..1723)
                     /label=M13 fwd
                     /note="common sequencing primer, one of multiple similar
                     variants"
     primer_bind     complement(1716..1738)
                     /label=M13/pUC Forward
                     /note="In lacZ gene"
     CDS             1861..2163
                     /codon_start=1
                     /gene="ccdB"
                     /product="CcdB, a bacterial toxin that poisons DNA gyrase"
                     /label=ccdB
                     /note="Plasmids containing the ccdB gene cannot be
                     propagated in standard E. coli strains."
                     /translation="QFKVYTYKRESRYRLFVDVQSDIIDTPGRRMVIPLASARLLSDKV
                     SRELYPVVHIGDESWRMMTTDMASVPVSVIGEEVADLSHRENDIKNAINLMFWGI"
     primer_bind     2042..2061
                     /label=ccdB-fwd
                     /note="ccdB gene, forward primer"
     CDS             2512..3306
                     /codon_start=1
                     /gene="aph(3')-II (or nptII)"
                     /product="aminoglycoside phosphotransferase from Tn5"
                     /label=NeoR/KanR
                     /note="confers resistance to neomycin, kanamycin, and G418
                     (Geneticin(R))"
                     /translation="MIEQDGLHAGSPAAWVERLFGYDWAQQTIGCSDAAVFRLSAQGRP
                     VLFVKTDLSGALNELQDEAARLSWLATTGVPCAAVLDVVTEAGRDWLLLGEVPGQDLLS
                     SHLAPAEKVSIMADAMRRLHTLDPATCPFDHQAKHRIERARTRMEAGLVDQDDLDEEHQ
                     GLAPAELFARLKASMPDGEDLVVTHGDACLPNIMVENGRFSGFIDCGRLGVADRYQDIA
                     LATRDIAEELGGEWADRFLVLYGIAAPDSQRIAFYRLLDEFF"
     primer_bind     complement(2566..2585)
                     /label=Neo-R
                     /note="Neomycin resistance gene, reverse primer"
     primer_bind     3176..3195
                     /label=Neo-F
                     /note="Neomycin resistance gene, forward primer"
     regulatory      3507..3516
                     /regulatory_class="other"
                     /note="vertebrate consensus sequence for strong initiation
                     of translation (Kozak, 1987)"
     CDS             3513..3887
                     /codon_start=1
                     /gene="Sh ble from Streptoalloteichus hindustanus"
                     /product="antibiotic-binding protein"
                     /label=BleoR
                     /note="confers resistance to bleomycin, phleomycin, and
                     Zeocin(TM)"
                     /translation="MAKLTSAVPVLTARDVAGAVEFWTDRLGFSRDFVEDDFAGVVRDD
                     VTLFISAVQDQVVPDNTLAWVWVRGLDELYAEWSEVVSTNFRDASGPAMTEIGEQPWGR
                     EFALRDPAGNCVHFVAEEQD"
     rep_origin      4025..4613
                     /direction=RIGHT
                     /label=ori
                     /note="high-copy-number ColE1/pMB1/pBR322/pUC origin of
                     replication"
     primer_bind     4514..4533
                     /label=pBR322ori-F
                     /note="pBR322 origin, forward primer"
     primer_bind     4767..4784
                     /label=L4440
                     /note="L4440 vector, forward primer"
ORIGIN
        1 agcgcccaat acgcaaaccg cctctccccg cgcgttggcc gattcattaa tgcagctggc
       61 acgacaggtt tcccgactgg aaagcgggca gtgagcgcaa cgcaattaat gtgagttagc
      121 tcactcatta ggcaccccag gctttacact ttatgcttcc ggctcgtatg ttgtgtggaa
      181 ttgtgagcgg ataacaattt cacacaggaa acagctatga ccatgattac gccaagctat
      241 ttaggtgaca ctatagaata ctcaagctat gcatcaagct tggtaccgag ctcggatcag
      301 tgtgagggag tgtaaagctg gtttgatctg gcctccgcgc cgggttttgg cgcctcccgc
      361 gggcgccccc ctcctcacgg cgagcgctgc cacgtcagac gaagggcgca gcgagcgtcc
      421 tgatccttcc gcccggacgc tcaggacagc ggcccgctgc tcataagact cggccttaga
      481 accccagtat cagcagaagg acattttagg acgggacttg ggtgactcta gggcactggt
      541 tttctttcca gagagcggaa caggcgagga aaagtagtcc cttctcggcg attctgcgga
      601 gggatctccg tggggcggtg aacgccgatg attatataag gacgcgccgg gtgtggcaca
      661 gctagttccg tcgcagccgg gatttgggtc gcggttcttg tttgtggatc gctgtgatcg
      721 tcacttggtg agtagcgggc tgctgggctg gccggggctt tcgtggccgc cgggccgctc
      781 ggtgggacgg aagcgtgtgg agagaccgcc aagggctgta gtctgggtcc gcgagcaagg
      841 ttgccctgaa ctgggggttg gggggagcgc agcaaaatgg cggctgttcc cgagtcttga
      901 atggaagacg cttgtgaggc gggctgtgag gtcgttgaaa caaggtgggg ggcatggtgg
      961 gcggcaagaa cccaaggtct tgaggccttc gctaatgcgg gaaagctctt attcgggtga
     1021 gatgggctgg ggcaccatct ggggaccctg acgtgaagtt tgtcactgac tggagaactc
     1081 ggtttgtcgt ctgttgcggg ggcggcagtt atggcggtgc cgttgggcag tgcacccgta
     1141 cctttgggag cgcgcgccct cgtcgtgtcg tgacgtcacc cgttctgttg gcttataatg
     1201 cagggtgggg ccacctgccg gtaggtgtgc ggtaggcttt tctccgtcgc aggacgcagg
     1261 gttcgggcct agggtaggct ctcctgaatc gacaggcgcc ggacctctgg tgaggggagg
     1321 gataagtgag gcgtcagttt ctttggtcgg ttttatgtac ctatcttctt aagtagctga
     1381 agctccggtt ttgaactatg cgctcggggt tggcgagtgt gttttgtgaa gttttttagg
     1441 caccttttga aatgtaatca tttgggtcaa tatgtaattt tcagtgttag actagtaaat
     1501 tgtccgctaa attctggccg tttttggctt ttttgttaga cgaagctaac gcgctaggac
     1561 ccgacattag cgctacagct taagcgggat ccactagtaa cggccgccag tgtgctggaa
     1621 ttctgcagat atccatcaca ctggcggccg ctcgagcatg catctagagg gcccaattcg
     1681 ccctatagtg agtcgtatta caattcactg gccgtcgttt tacaacgtcg tgactgggaa
     1741 aaccctggcg ttacccaact taatcgcctt gcagcacatc cccctttcgc cagctggcgt
     1801 aatagcgaag aggcccgcac cgatcgccct tcccaacagt tgcgcagcct atacgtacgg
     1861 cagtttaagg tttacaccta taaaagagag agccgttatc gtctgtttgt ggatgtacag
     1921 agtgatatta ttgacacgcc ggggcgacgg atggtgatcc ccctggccag tgcacgtctg
     1981 ctgtcagata aagtctcccg tgaactttac ccggtggtgc atatcgggga tgaaagctgg
     2041 cgcatgatga ccaccgatat ggccagtgtg ccggtctccg ttatcgggga agaagtggct
     2101 gatctcagcc accgcgaaaa tgacatcaaa aacgccatta acctgatgtt ctggggaata
     2161 taaatgtcag gcatgagatt atcaaaaagg atcttcacct agatcctttt cacgtagaaa
     2221 gccagtccgc agaaacggtg ctgaccccgg atgaatgtca gctactgggc tatctggaca
     2281 agggaaaacg caagcgcaaa gagaaagcag gtagcttgca gtgggcttac atggcgatag
     2341 ctagactggg cggttttatg gacagcaagc gaaccggaat tgccagctgg ggcgccctct
     2401 ggtaaggttg ggaagccctg caaagtaaac tggatggctt tctcgccgcc aaggatctga
     2461 tggcgcaggg gatcaagctc tgatcaagag acaggatgag gatcgtttcg catgattgaa
     2521 caagatggat tgcacgcagg ttctccggcc gcttgggtgg agaggctatt cggctatgac
     2581 tgggcacaac agacaatcgg ctgctctgat gccgccgtgt tccggctgtc agcgcagggg
     2641 cgcccggttc tttttgtcaa gaccgacctg tccggtgccc tgaatgaact gcaagacgag
     2701 gcagcgcggc tatcgtggct ggccacgacg ggcgttcctt gcgcagctgt gctcgacgtt
     2761 gtcactgaag cgggaaggga ctggctgcta ttgggcgaag tgccggggca ggatctcctg
     2821 tcatctcacc ttgctcctgc cgagaaagta tccatcatgg ctgatgcaat gcggcggctg
     2881 catacgcttg atccggctac ctgcccattc gaccaccaag cgaaacatcg catcgagcga
     2941 gcacgtactc ggatggaagc cggtcttgtc gatcaggatg atctggacga agagcatcag
     3001 gggctcgcgc cagccgaact gttcgccagg ctcaaggcga gcatgcccga cggcgaggat
     3061 ctcgtcgtga cccatggcga tgcctgcttg ccgaatatca tggtggaaaa tggccgcttt
     3121 tctggattca tcgactgtgg ccggctgggt gtggcggacc gctatcagga catagcgttg
     3181 gctacccgtg atattgctga agagcttggc ggcgaatggg ctgaccgctt cctcgtgctt
     3241 tacggtatcg ccgctcccga ttcgcagcgc atcgccttct atcgccttct tgacgagttc
     3301 ttctgaatta ttaacgctta caatttcctg atgcggtatt ttctccttac gcatctgtgc
     3361 ggtatttcac accgcataca ggtggcactt ttcggggaaa tgtgcgcgga acccctattt
     3421 gtttattttt ctaaatacat tcaaatatgt atccgctcat gagacaataa ccctgataaa
     3481 tgcttcaata atagcacgtg aggagggcca ccatggccaa gttgaccagt gccgttccgg
     3541 tgctcaccgc gcgcgacgtc gccggagcgg tcgagttctg gaccgaccgg ctcgggttct
     3601 cccgggactt cgtggaggac gacttcgccg gtgtggtccg ggacgacgtg accctgttca
     3661 tcagcgcggt ccaggaccag gtggtgccgg acaacaccct ggcctgggtg tgggtgcgcg
     3721 gcctggacga gctgtacgcc gagtggtcgg aggtcgtgtc cacgaacttc cgggacgcct
     3781 ccgggccggc catgaccgag atcggcgagc agccgtgggg gcgggagttc gccctgcgcg
     3841 acccggccgg caactgcgtg cacttcgtgg ccgaggagca ggactgacac gtgctaaaac
     3901 ttcattttta atttaaaagg atctaggtga agatcctttt tgataatctc atgaccaaaa
     3961 tcccttaacg tgagttttcg ttccactgag cgtcagaccc cgtagaaaag atcaaaggat
     4021 cttcttgaga tccttttttt ctgcgcgtaa tctgctgctt gcaaacaaaa aaaccaccgc
     4081 taccagcggt ggtttgtttg ccggatcaag agctaccaac tctttttccg aaggtaactg
     4141 gcttcagcag agcgcagata ccaaatactg tccttctagt gtagccgtag ttaggccacc
     4201 acttcaagaa ctctgtagca ccgcctacat acctcgctct gctaatcctg ttaccagtgg
     4261 ctgctgccag tggcgataag tcgtgtctta ccgggttgga ctcaagacga tagttaccgg
     4321 ataaggcgca gcggtcgggc tgaacggggg gttcgtgcac acagcccagc ttggagcgaa
     4381 cgacctacac cgaactgaga tacctacagc gtgagctatg agaaagcgcc acgcttcccg
     4441 aagggagaaa ggcggacagg tatccggtaa gcggcagggt cggaacagga gagcgcacga
     4501 gggagcttcc agggggaaac gcctggtatc tttatagtcc tgtcgggttt cgccacctct
     4561 gacttgagcg tcgatttttg tgatgctcgt caggggggcg gagcctatgg aaaaacgcca
     4621 gcaacgcggc ctttttacgg ttcctgggct tttgctggcc ttttgctcac atgttctttc
     4681 ctgcgttatc ccctgattct gtggataacc gtattaccgc ctttgagtga gctgataccg
     4741 ctcgccgcag ccgaacgacc gagcgcagcg agtcagtgag cgaggaagcg gaag
//
